>Addgene plasmid #43668 | III-TAAC | depositor partial sequence | sequence record 58933 | III-TAAC sequence 426 bps
CGTCTCGGCTCACCCCAGAGCAGGTCGTGGCCATTGCCTCGAATGGAGGGGGCAAACAGGCGTTGGAAAC
CGTACAACGATTGCTGCCGGTGCTGTGCCAAGCGCACGGACTCACCCCAGAGCAGGTCGTGGCAATCGCC
TCCAACATTGGCGGGAAACAGGCACTCGAGACTGTCCAGCGCCTGCTTCCCGTGCTGTGCCAAGCGCACG
GCCTCACCCCAGAGCAGGTCGTGGCAATCGCCTCCAACATTGGCGGGAAACAGGCACTCGAGACTGTCCA
GCGCCTGCTTCCCGTGCTGTGCCAAGCGCACGGATTAACCCCAGAGCAGGTCGTGGCGATCGCAAGCCAC
GACGGAGGAAAGCAAGCCTTGGAAACAGTACAGAGGCTGTTGCCTGTGCTGTGCCAAGCGCACGGACTCA
GAGACG
