>Addgene plasmid #43668 | III-TAAC | addgene partial sequence | sequence record 64283 | M13_pUC_fwd
TATAGGGCGAATTGGGCCCTCTAGATGCATGCTCGAGCGGCCGCCAGTGTGATGGATATCTGCAGAATTC
GCCCTTGATGCCGTCCTAGCGCGTCTCGGCTCACCCCAGAGCAGGTCGTGGCCATTGCCTCGAATGGAGG
GGGCAAACAGGCGTTGGAAACCGTACAACGATTGCTGCCGGTGCTGTGCCAAGCGCACGGACTCACCCCA
GAGCAGGTCGTGGCAATCGCCTCCAACATTGGCGGGAAACAGGCACTCGAGACTGTCCAGCGCCTGCTTC
CCGTGCTGTGCCAAGCGCACGGCCTCACCCCAGAGCAGGTCGTGGCAATCGCCTCCAACATTGGCGGGAA
ACAGGCACTCGAGACTGTCCAGCGCCTGCTTCCCGTGCTGTGCCAAGCGCACGGATTAACCCCAGAGCAG
GTCGTGGCGATCGCAAGCCACGACGGAGGAAAGCAAGCCTTGGAAACAGTACAGAGGCTGTTGCCTGTGC
TGTGCCAAGCGCACGGACTCAGAGACGTGGGCACAGGAAAGATACTTAAGGGCGAATTCCAGCACACTGG
CGGCCGTTACTAGTGGATCCGAGCTCGGTACCAAGCTTGATGCATAGCTTGAGTATTCTATAGTGTCACC
TAAATAGCTTGGCGTAATCATGGTCATAGCTGTTTCCTGTGTGAAATTGTTATCCGCTCACAATTCCACA
CAACATACGAGCCGGAAGCATAAAGTGTAAAGCCTGGGGTGCCTAATGAGTGAGCTAACTCACATTAATT
GCGTTGCGCTCACTGCCCGCTTTCCAGTCGGGAAACCTGTCGTGCCAGCTGCATTAATGAATCGGCCAAC
GCGCGGGGAGAGGCGGTTTGCGTATTGGGCGCTCTTCCGCTTCCTCGCTCACTGACTCGCTGCGCTCGGT
CGTTCGGCTGCGGCGAGCGGTAT
