[The description below was written by a language model from this plasmid's Addgene catalogue record.]
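Description:
III-TAAC is a bacterial cloning plasmid built on the commercial pCRII-TOPO backbone (about 4.0 kb without insert), carrying a 426 bp synthetic insert introduced by TOPO cloning. It is a high-copy plasmid maintained in E. coli and selectable with both ampicillin and kanamycin, reflecting the two resistance markers carried by this backbone. The listed sequencing primers, T7 on the 5′ side and M13 reverse on the 3′ side, are the standard priming sites that flank the TOPO cloning site. The record does not indicate any promoter intended to express the insert, and the vector type given is purely bacterial cloning, so the plasmid appears to serve as a storage and source vector for a DNA module and not as an expression construct.

The insert is described only by its name and as synthetic. The associated publication concerns a TALEN genome-editing system for generating human stem cell-based disease models. In that context, the name plausibly denotes a pre-assembled block of four TAL effector repeats specifying the nucleotides T, A, A and C, with "III" indicating its position in an ordered assembly. The insert size is roughly consistent with four repeat units of about 100 bp each. This reading is an inference, however, since the record does not explicitly state the insert's composition, the repeat-variable residues it encodes, or how it is excised and joined to other modules. No feature table was provided, so the details of flanking restriction or assembly sites cannot be described. The plasmid is most likely used as one component of a library from which custom TALEN DNA-binding arrays are assembled.
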