Addgene plasmid #43668: III-TAAC
Depositing lab: Chad Cowan & Kiran Musunuru. Depositing organization: Harvard University. Publication: A TALEN Genome-Editing System for Generating Human Stem Cell-Based Disease Models. Ding Q, Lee YK, Schaefer EA, Peters DT, Veres A, Kim K, Kuperwasser N, Motola DL, Meissner TB, Hendriks WT, Trevisan M, Gupta RM, Moisan A, Banks E, Friesen M, Schinzel RT, Xia F, Tang A, Xia Y, Figueroa E, Wann A, Ahfeldt T, Daheron L, Zhang F, Rubin LL, Peng LF, Chung RT, Musunuru K, Cowan CA. Cell Stem Cell. 2012 Dec 12. pii: S1934-5909(12)00645-5. doi: 10.1016/j.stem.2012.11.011. PubMed 23246482.
Backbone
  Vector backbone: pCRII-TOPO
  Backbone manufacturer: Invitrogen
  Backbone size w/o insert (bp): 3973
  Vector type: Bacterial Cloning
Growth in bacteria
  Bacterial resistance: Ampicillin and Kanamycin, 100 & 50 μg/mL
  Growth temperature: 37°C
  Growth strain: Top10
  Copy number: High Copy
Gene/Insert
  Gene/Insert name: III-TAAC
  Species: Synthetic
  Insert size (bp): 426
  Cloning method: TOPO Cloning
  Sequencing primers: 5′ T7; 3′ M13-rev
Terms and licenses: Academic/Nonprofit Terms; Industry Terms: Not Available to Industry
How to cite: III-TAAC was a gift from Chad Cowan & Kiran Musunuru (Addgene plasmid # 43668 ; http://n2t.net/addgene:43668 ; RRID:Addgene_43668)
